Addgene plasmid #215747: MCP-YPet
Purpose: Expresses MS2 coat protein (MCP) fused to YPet
Depositing lab: Albert Jeltsch. Depositing organization: Universitaet Stuttgart. Publication: Modular dual-color BiAD sensors for locus-specific readout of epigenome modifications in single cells. Kohler AR, Hausser J, Harsch A, Bernhardt S, Haussermann L, Brenner LM, Lungu C, Olayioye MA, Bashtrykov P, Jeltsch A. Cell Rep Methods. 2024 Mar 26:100739. doi: 10.1016/j.crmeth.2024.100739. PubMed 38554702.
Backbone
  Vector backbone: pHAGE-EFS-MCP
  Vector type: Mammalian Expression
Growth in bacteria
  Bacterial resistance: Ampicillin, 100 μg/mL
  Growth temperature: 37°C
  Growth strain: DH5alpha
  Copy number: Unknown
Gene/Insert
  Gene/Insert name: YPet
  Promoter: EF1a
  Cloning method: Gibson Cloning
  Sequencing primers: 5′ accgtatataagtgcagtagtcgc
Resource information
  A portion of this plasmid was derived from a plasmid made by: The pHAGE-EFS-MCP-HALOnls plasmid was a gift from Thoru Pederson (Addgene plasmid # 121937; RRID:Addgene_121937). The pcDNA3-Cyto-CaNAR2 plasmid containing the YPet fluorophore was a gift from Jin Zhang (Addgene plasmid # 64729; RRID:Addgene_64729).
Terms and licenses: Academic/Nonprofit Terms; Industry Terms: Not Available to Industry
How to cite: MCP-YPet was a gift from Albert Jeltsch (Addgene plasmid # 215747 ; http://n2t.net/addgene:215747 ; RRID:Addgene_215747)
