[The description below was written by a language model from this plasmid's Addgene catalogue record and pLannotate feature annotations shown in this document.]
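Description:
MCP-YPet is a mammalian expression plasmid built on the pHAGE-EFS-MCP backbone, a self-inactivating HIV-1–derived lentiviral transfer vector. The catalogue lists it simply as a mammalian expression vector. However, the feature table shows the full set of lentiviral cis elements: a truncated 5' LTR, the Ψ packaging signal with an adjoining gag fragment, the Rev response element, the cPPT/CTS, and a ΔU3 3' LTR. The cassette could therefore in principle be delivered either by direct transfection or by packaging into lentiviral particles with helper functions supplied in trans. In E. coli the plasmid replicates from a high-copy ColE1/pUC-type origin and is selected with ampicillin through the bla gene. Short lacI, lac promoter/operator, SV40 ori and SV40 poly(A) fragments in the bacterial portion appear to be backbone remnants. No mammalian selection marker is annotated.

The payload sits between the cPPT/CTS and the 3' LTR. A short EF-1α core promoter (EFS) drives an open reading frame in which the bacteriophage MS2 coat protein is followed by the yellow fluorescent protein YPet, which was introduced by Gibson cloning. A WPRE downstream of the fusion enhances transcript stability and expression. The parental plasmid carried a HaloTag-NLS partner for MCP, but no nuclear localisation signal is annotated here and the record does not say whether one is present.

MCP binds MS2 RNA hairpins with high affinity, so the fusion recruits yellow fluorescence to any RNA carrying these stem-loops, such as an MS2-tagged guide RNA scaffold. According to the associated publication title, the construct belongs to a modular dual-colour BiAD sensor toolkit for locus-specific readout of epigenome modifications in single living cells.
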