Features (pLannotate 1.2.2; 23 found; start..end, strand, type, name):
     52..285     +  LTR            3' LTR (ΔU3): self-inactivating 3' long terminal repeat (LTR) from HIV-1
    490..594     +  promoter       AmpR promoter: bla
    595..1455    +  CDS            AmpR: β-lactamase; bla; confers resistance to ampicillin, carbenicillin, and related antibiotics
   1626..2214    +  rep_origin     ori: high-copy-number ColE1/pMB1/pBR322/pUC origin of replication
   2397..2451    +  CDS            lacI (fragment): lac repressor; lacI; The lac repressor binds to the lac operator to inhibit transcription in E. coli. This inhibition can be relieved by adding lactose or isopropyl-β-D-thiogalactopyranoside (IPTG).
   2457..2550    +  rep_origin     SV40 ori (fragment): SV40 origin of replication
   2575..2612    +  CDS            lacI (fragment): lac repressor; lacI; The lac repressor binds to the lac operator to inhibit transcription in E. coli. This inhibition can be relieved by adding lactose or isopropyl-β-D-thiogalactopyranoside (IPTG).
   2625..2646    +  protein_bind   CAP binding site: CAP binding activates transcription in the presence of cAMP. E. coli catabolite activator protein
   2661..2691    +  promoter       lac promoter: promoter for the E. coli lac operon
   2699..2715    +  protein_bind   lac operator: The lac repressor binds to the lac operator to inhibit transcription in E. coli. This inhibition can be relieved by adding lactose or isopropyl-β-D-thiogalactopyranoside (IPTG). lac repressor encoded by lacI
   2749..2832    +  polyA_signal   SV40 poly(A) signal (fragment): SV40 polyadenylation signal
   2999..3328    +  CDS            nef (fragment): NEF_HV1BR - Experimental evidence at protein level: Swiss-Prot protein existence level 1. Extracellular Nef protein targets CD4(+) T-lymphocytes for apoptosis by interacting with CXCR4 surface receptors (PubMed:14990729). From Human immunodeficiency virus type 1 group M subtype B (isolate BRU/LAI) (HIV-1).
   3376..3633    +  LTR            5' LTR (truncated): truncated 5' long terminal repeat (LTR) from HIV-1
   3680..3805    +  misc_feature   HIV-1 Ψ: packaging signal of human immunodeficiency virus type 1
   3789..4127    +  CDS            HIV-1 gag (fragment): gag protein from human immunodeficiency virus 1; gag
   4302..4535    +  misc_feature   RRE: The Rev response element (RRE) of HIV-1 allows for Rev-dependent mRNA export from the nucleus to the cytoplasm.
   4912..5012    +  CDS            Rev (fragment): human immunodeficiency virus 1 (HIV-1) Rev protein; rev; enhances nuclear export of unspliced and incompletely spliced viral mRNAs
   5057..5174    +  misc_feature   cPPT/CTS: central polypurine tract and central termination sequence of HIV-1
   5264..5475    +  promoter       EF-1α core promoter: core promoter for human elongation factor EF-1α
   5527..5877    +  CDS            CAPSD_BPMS2 (fragment): Experimental evidence at protein level: Swiss-Prot protein existence level 1. Acts as a translational repressor of viral replicase synthesis late in infection. This latter function is the result of capsid protein interaction with an RNA hairpin which contains the replicase ribosome-binding site. From Escherichia phage MS2 (Bacteriophage MS2).
   5905..6621    +  CDS            YPet: YPet is a basic (constitutively fluorescent) yellow fluorescent protein published in 2005, derived from Aequorea victoria. It has moderate acid sensitivity.
   6659..7247    +  misc_feature   WPRE: woodchuck hepatitis virus posttranscriptional regulatory element
   7255..50      +  CDS            nef (fragment) (across the origin): NEF_HV1Z2 - Experimental evidence at protein level: Swiss-Prot protein existence level 1. Extracellular Nef protein targets CD4(+) T-lymphocytes for apoptosis by interacting with CXCR4 surface receptors. From Human immunodeficiency virus type 1 group M subtype D (isolate Z2/CDC-Z34) (HIV-1).
>Addgene plasmid #215747 | MCP-YPet | addgene full sequence | sequence record 429613 | Addgene NGS Result
CTTACAAGGCAGCTGTAGATCTTAGCCACTTTTTAAAAGAAAAGGGGGGACTGGAAGGGCTAATTCACTC
CCAACGAAGACAAGATCTGCTTTTTGCTTGTACTGGGTCTCTCTGGTTAGACCAGATCTGAGCCTGGGAG
CTCTCTGGCTAACTAGGGAACCCACTGCTTAAGCCTCAATAAAGCTTGCCTTGAGTGCTTCAAGTAGTGT
GTGCCCGTCTGTTGTGTGACTCTGGTAACTAGAGATCCCTCAGACCCTTTTAGTCAGTGTGGAAAATCTC
TAGCAGTAGTAGTTCATGTCATCTTATTATTCAGTATTTATAACTTGCAAAGAAATGAATATCAGAGAGT
GAGAGGCCCGGGTTAATTAAGGAAAGGGCTAGATCATTCTTGAAGACGAAAGGGCCTCGTGATACGCCTA
TTTTTATAGGTTAATGTCATGATAATAATGGTTTCTTAGACGTCAGGTGGCACTTTTCGGGGAAATGTGC
GCGGAACCCCTATTTGTTTATTTTTCTAAATACATTCAAATATGTATCCGCTCATGAGACAATAACCCTG
ATAAATGCTTCAATAATATTGAAAAAGGAAGAGTATGAGTATTCAACATTTCCGTGTCGCCCTTATTCCC
TTTTTTGCGGCATTTTGCCTTCCTGTTTTTGCTCACCCAGAAACGCTGGTGAAAGTAAAAGATGCTGAAG
ATCAGTTGGGTGCACGAGTGGGTTACATCGAACTGGATCTCAACAGCGGTAAGATCCTTGAGAGTTTTCG
CCCCGAAGAACGTTTTCCAATGATGAGCACTTTTAAAGTTCTGCTATGTGGCGCGGTATTATCCCGTGTT
GACGCCGGGCAAGAGCAACTCGGTCGCCGCATACACTATTCTCAGAATGACTTGGTTGAGTACTCACCAG
TCACAGAAAAGCATCTTACGGATGGCATGACAGTAAGAGAATTATGCAGTGCTGCCATAACCATGAGTGA
TAACACTGCGGCCAACTTACTTCTGACAACGATCGGAGGACCGAAGGAGCTAACCGCTTTTTTGCACAAC
ATGGGGGATCATGTAACTCGCCTTGATCGTTGGGAACCGGAGCTGAATGAAGCCATACCAAACGACGAGC
GTGACACCACGATGCCTGTAGCAATGGCAACAACGTTGCGCAAACTATTAACTGGCGAACTACTTACTCT
AGCTTCCCGGCAACAATTAATAGACTGGATGGAGGCGGATAAAGTTGCAGGACCACTTCTGCGCTCGGCC
CTTCCGGCTGGCTGGTTTATTGCTGATAAATCTGGAGCCGGTGAGCGTGGGTCTCGCGGTATCATTGCAG
CACTGGGGCCAGATGGTAAGCCCTCCCGTATCGTAGTTATCTACACGACGGGGAGTCAGGCAACTATGGA
TGAACGAAATAGACAGATCGCTGAGATAGGTGCCTCACTGATTAAGCATTGGTAACTGTCAGACCAAGTT
TACTCATATATACTTTAGATTGATTTAAAACTTCATTTTTAATTTAAAAGGATCTAGGTGAAGATCCTTT
TTGATAATCTCATGACCAAAATCCCTTAACGTGAGTTTTCGTTCCACTGAGCGTCAGACCCCGTAGAAAA
GATCAAAGGATCTTCTTGAGATCCTTTTTTTCTGCGCGTAATCTGCTGCTTGCAAACAAAAAAACCACCG
CTACCAGCGGTGGTTTGTTTGCCGGATCAAGAGCTACCAACTCTTTTTCCGAAGGTAACTGGCTTCAGCA
GAGCGCAGATACCAAATACTGTTCTTCTAGTGTAGCCGTAGTTAGGCCACCACTTCAAGAACTCTGTAGC
ACCGCCTACATACCTCGCTCTGCTAATCCTGTTACCAGTGGCTGCTGCCAGTGGCGATAAGTCGTGTCTT
ACCGGGTTGGACTCAAGACGATAGTTACCGGATAAGGCGCAGCGGTCGGGCTGAACGGGGGGTTCGTGCA
CACAGCCCAGCTTGGAGCGAACGACCTACACCGAACTGAGATACCTACAGCGTGAGCTATGAGAAAGCGC
CACGCTTCCCGAAGGGAGAAAGGCGGACAGGTATCCGGTAAGCGGCAGGGTCGGAACAGGAGAGCGCACG
AGGGAGCTTCCAGGGGGAAACGCCTGGTATCTTTATAGTCCTGTCGGGTTTCGCCACCTCTGACTTGAGC
GTCGATTTTTGTGATGCTCGTCAGGGGGGCGGAGCCTATGGAAAAACGCCAGCAACGCGGCCTTTTTACG
GTTCCTGGCCTTTTGCTGGCCTTTTGCTCACATGTTCTTTCCTGCGTTATCCCCTGATTCTGTGGATAAC
CGTATTACCGCCTTTGAGTGAGCTGATACCGCTCGCCGCAGCCGAACGACCGAGCGCAGCGAGTCAGTGA
GCGAGGAAGCGGAAGAGCGCCCAATACGCAAACCGCCTCTCCCCGCGCGTTGGCCGATTCATTAATGCAG
CAAGCTCATGGCTGACTAATTTTTTTTATTTATGCAGAGGCCGAGGCCGCCTCGGCCTCTGAGCTATTCC
AGAAGTAGTGAGGAGGCTTTTTTGGAGGCCTAGGCTTTTGCAAAAAGCTCCCCGTGGCACGACAGGTTTC
CCGACTGGAAAGCGGGCAGTGAGCGCAACGCAATTAATGTGAGTTAGCTCACTCATTAGGCACCCCAGGC
TTTACACTTTATGCTTCCGGCTCGTATGTTGTGTGGAATTGTGAGCGGATAACAATTTCACACAGGAAAC
AGCTATGACATGATTACGAATTTCACAAATAAAGCATTTTTTTCACTGCATTCTAGTTGTGGTTTGTCCA
AACTCATCAATGTATCTTATCATGTCTGGATCAACTGGATAACTCAAGCTAACCAAAATCATCCCAAACT
TCCCACCCCATACCCTATTACCACTGCCAATTACCTGTGGTTTCATTTACTCTAAACCTGTGATTCCTCT
GAATTATTTTCATTTTAAAGAAATTGTATTTGTTAAATATGTACTACAAACTTAGTAGTTGGAAGGGCTA
ATTCACTCCCAAAGAAGACAAGATATCCTTGATCTGTGGATCTACCACACACAAGGCTACTTCCCTGATT
AGCAGAACTACACACCAGGGCCAGGGGTCAGATATCCACTGACCTTTGGATGGTGCTACAAGCTAGTACC
AGTTGAGCCAGATAAGGTAGAAGAGGCCAATAAAGGAGAGAACACCAGCTTGTTACACCCTGTGAGCCTG
CATGGGATGGATGACCCGGAGAGAGAAGTGTTAGAGTGGAGGTTTGACAGCCGCCTAGCATTTCATCACG
TGGCCCGAGAGCTGCATCCGGAGTACTTCAAGAACTGCTGATATCGAGCTTGCTACAAGGGACTTTCCGC
TGGGGACTTTCCAGGGAGGCGTGGCCTGGGCGGGACTGGGGAGTGGCGAGCCCTCAGATCCTGCATATAA
GCAGCTGCTTTTTGCCTGTACTGGGTCTCTCTGGTTAGACCAGATCTGAGCCTGGGAGCTCTCTGGCTAA
CTAGGGAACCCACTGCTTAAGCCTCAATAAAGCTTGCCTTGAGTGCTTCAAGTAGTGTGTGCCCGTCTGT
TGTGTGACTCTGGTAACTAGAGATCCCTCAGACCCTTTTAGTCAGTGTGGAAAATCTCTAGCAGTGGCGC
CCGAACAGGGACTTGAAAGCGAAAGGGAAACCAGAGGAGCTCTCTCGACGCAGGACTCGGCTTGCTGAAG
CGCGCACGGCAAGAGGCGAGGGGCGGCGACTGGTGAGTACGCCAAAAATTTTGACTAGCGGAGGCTAGAA
GGAGAGAGATGGGTGCGAGAGCGTCAGTATTAAGCGGGGGAGAATTAGATCGCGATGGGAAAAAATTCGG
TTAAGGCCAGGGGGAAAGAAAAAATATAAATTAAAACATATAGTATGGGCAAGCAGGGAGCTAGAACGAT
TCGCAGTTAATCCTGGCCTGTTAGAAACATCAGAAGGCTGTAGACAAATACTGGGACAGCTACAACCATC
CCTTCAGACAGGATCAGAAGAACTTAGATCATTATATAATACAGTAGCAACCCTCTATTGTGTGCATCAA
AGGATAGAGATAAAAGACACCAAGGAAGCTTTAGACAAGATAGAGGAAGAGCAAAACAAAAGTAAGACCA
CCGCACAGCAAGCGGCCGGCCGCTGATCTTCAGACCTGGAGGAGGAGATATGAGGGACAATTGGAGAAGT
GAATTATATAAATATAAAGTAGTAAAAATTGAACCATTAGGAGTAGCACCCACCAAGGCAAAGAGAAGAG
TGGTGCAGAGAGAAAAAAGAGCAGTGGGAATAGGAGCTTTGTTCCTTGGGTTCTTGGGAGCAGCAGGAAG
CACTATGGGCGCAGCGTCAATGACGCTGACGGTACAGGCCAGACAATTATTGTCTGGTATAGTGCAGCAG
CAGAACAATTTGCTGAGGGCTATTGAGGCGCAACAGCATCTGTTGCAACTCACAGTCTGGGGCATCAAGC
AGCTCCAGGCAAGAATCCTGGCTGTGGAAAGATACCTAAAGGATCAACAGCTCCTGGGGATTTGGGGTTG
CTCTGGAAAACTCATTTGCACCACTGCTGTGCCTTGGAATGCTAGTTGGAGTAATAAATCTCTGGAACAG
ATTTGGAATCACACGACCTGGATGGAGTGGGACAGAGAAATTAACAATTACACAAGCTTAATACACTCCT
TAATTGAAGAATCGCAAAACCAGCAAGAAAAGAATGAACAAGAATTATTGGAATTAGATAAATGGGCAAG
TTTGTGGAATTGGTTTAACATAACAAATTGGCTGTGGTATATAAAATTATTCATAATGATAGTAGGAGGC
TTGGTAGGTTTAAGAATAGTTTTTGCTGTACTTTCTATAGTGAATAGAGTTAGGCAGGGATATTCACCAT
TATCGTTTCAGACCCACCTCCCAACCCCGAGGGGACCCGACAGGCCCGAAGGAATAGAAGAAGAAGGTGG
AGAGAGAGACAGAGACAGATCCATTCGATTAGTGAACGGATCTCGACGGTATCGCCGAATTGACAAATGG
CAGTATTCATCCACAATTTTAAAAGAAAAGGGGGGATTGGGGGGTACAGTGCAGGGGAAAGAATAGTAGA
CATAATAGCAACAGACATACAAACTAAAGAATTACAAAAACAAATTACAAAAATTCAAAATTTTCGGGTT
TATTACAGGGACAGCAGAGATCCAGTTTGGACTAGCGATGCTAGCTGATGCGGGCCCTTCGAGTGGCTCC
GGTGCCCGTCAGTGGGCAGAGCGCACATCGCCCACAGTCCCCGAGAAGTTGGGGGGAGGGGTCGGCAATT
GAACCGGTGCCTAGAGAAGGTGGCGCGGGGTAAACTGGGAAAGTGATGTCGTGTACTGGCTCCGCCTTTT
TCCCGAGGGTGGGGGAGAACCGTATATAAGTGCAGTAGTCGCCGTGAACGTTCTTTTTCGCAACGGGTTT
GCCGCCAGAACACAGGTGTCGTGACGCGGTTCCGGTTAAGGTGAACGCGTGCAGGCTGGCGCCACCATGG
CTTCTAACTTTACTCAGTTCGTTCTCGTCGACAATGGCGGAACTGGCGACGTGACTGTCGCCCCAAGCAA
CTTCGCTAACGGGATCGCTGAATGGATCAGCTCTAACTCGCGTTCACAGGCTTACAAAGTAACCTGTAGC
GTTCGTCAGAGCTCTGCGCAGAATCGCAAATACACCATCAAAGTCGAGGTGCCTAAAGGCGCCTGGCGTT
CGTACTTAAATATGGAACTAACCATTCCAATTTTCGCCACGAATTCCGACTGCGAGCTTATTGTTAAGGC
AATGCAAGGTCTCCTAAAAGATGGAAACCCGATTCCCTCAGCAATCGCAGCAAACTCCGGCATCTACGGG
GGATCTGGTAGCGGCGCTGGATCCATGGTGAGCAAAGGCGAAGAGCTGTTCACCGGCGTGGTGCCCATCC
TGGTGGAGCTGGACGGCGACGTGAACGGCCACAAGTTCAGCGTGAGCGGCGAGGGCGAGGGCGACGCCAC
CTACGGCAAGCTGACCCTGAAGCTGCTGTGCACCACCGGCAAGCTGCCCGTGCCCTGGCCCACCCTGGTG
ACCACCCTGGGCTACGGCGTGCAGTGCTTCGCCCGGTACCCCGACCACATGAAGCAGCACGACTTCTTCA
AGAGCGCCATGCCCGAGGGCTACGTGCAGGAGCGGACCATCTTCTTCAAGGACGACGGCAACTACAAGAC
CCGGGCCGAGGTGAAGTTCGAGGGCGACACCCTGGTGAACCGGATCGAGCTGAAGGGCATCGACTTCAAG
GAGGACAGCAACATCCTGGGCCACAAGCTGGAGTACAACTACAACAGCCACAACGTGTACATCACCGCCG
ACAAGCAGAAGAACGGCATCAAGGCCAACTTCAAGATCCGGCACAACATCGAGGACGGCGGCGTGCAGCT
GGCCGACCACTACCAGCAGAACACCCCCATCGGCGACGGCCCCGTGCTGCTGCCCGATAACCACTACCTG
AGCTACCAGAGCGCCCTGTTCAAGGACCCCAACGAGAAGCGGGACCACATGGTGCTGCTGGAGTTCCTGA
CCGCCGCCGGCATCACAGAGGGCATGAACGAGCTGTATAAGCTCGAGCCAAAGAAAAAGCGGAAAGTGTA
ATCTAGATAATCAACCTCTGGATTACAAAATTTGTGAAAGATTGACTGGTATTCTTAACTATGTTGCTCC
TTTTACGCTATGTGGATACGCTGCTTTAATGCCTTTGTATCATGCTATTGCTTCCCGTATGGCTTTCATT
TTCTCCTCCTTGTATAAATCCTGGTTGCTGTCTCTTTATGAGGAGTTGTGGCCCGTTGTCAGGCAACGTG
GCGTGGTGTGCACTGTGTTTGCTGACGCAACCCCCACTGGTTGGGGCATTGCCACCACCTGTCAGCTCCT
TTCCGGGACTTTCGCTTTCCCCCTCCCTATTGCCACGGCGGAACTCATCGCCGCCTGCCTTGCCCGCTGC
TGGACAGGGGCTCGGCTGTTGGGCACTGACAATTCCGTGGTGTTGTCGGGGAAATCATCGTCCTTTCCTT
GGCTGCTCGCCTGTGTTGCCACCTGGATTCTGCGCGGGACGTCCTTCTGCTACGTCCCTTCGGCCCTCAA
TCCAGCGGACCTTCCTTCCCGCGGCCTGCTGCCGGCTCTGCGGCCTCTTCCGCGTCTTCGCCTTCGCCCT
CAGACGAGTCGGATCTCCCTTTGGGCCGCCTCCCCGCCTGAGATCCTTTAAGACCAATGA
